Addgene plasmid #186348: pVITRO1-mCherry-LaminB1
Purpose: Nuclear membrane-targeted mCherry expression in mammalian cells
Depositing lab: Chuan-Hsiang Huang. Depositing organization: Johns Hopkins University and School of Medicine. Publication: Deciphering cell signaling networks with massively multiplexed biosensor barcoding. Yang JM, Chi WY, Liang J, Takayanagi S, Iglesias PA, Huang CH. Cell. 2021 Dec 9;184(25):6193-6206.e14. doi: 10.1016/j.cell.2021.11.005. Epub 2021 Nov 26. PubMed 34838160.
Backbone
  Vector backbone: pVITRO1-hygro-mcs
  Backbone manufacturer: InvivoGen
  Backbone size w/o insert (bp): 6491
  Total vector size (bp): 7321
  Vector type: Mammalian Expression
Growth in bacteria
  Bacterial resistance: Hygromycin, 200 μg/mL
  Growth temperature: 37°C
  Growth strain: DH5alpha
  Copy number: High Copy
Gene/Insert
  Gene/Insert name: mCherry-LaminB1
  Species: Synthetic
  Insert size (bp): 830
  Mutation: WT
  Promoter: Rat EF1α
  Cloning method: Restriction Enzyme; 5′ cloning site BspEI (not destroyed); 3′ cloning site BamHI (not destroyed)
  Sequencing primers: 5′ N/A; 3′ GGAAAGACCAGGCGGAGTTTC
Terms and licenses: Academic/Nonprofit Terms; Industry Terms: Not Available to Industry
How to cite: pVITRO1-mCherry-LaminB1 was a gift from Chuan-Hsiang Huang (Addgene plasmid # 186348 ; http://n2t.net/addgene:186348 ; RRID:Addgene_186348)
