[The description below was written by a language model from this plasmid's Addgene catalogue record and pLannotate feature annotations shown in this document.]
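Description:
pVITRO1-mCherry-LaminB1 is a mammalian expression plasmid built on the InvivoGen pVITRO1-hygro-mcs backbone, a dual-cassette vector. It replicates in E. coli from a high-copy ColE1/pUC-type origin and is selected with hygromycin in bacteria. The same resistance gene (hph, hygromycin phosphotransferase) can also support selection in mammalian cells. In the annotated sequence, hph lies downstream of an FMDV IRES and is preceded by short bacterial promoter elements (annotated as tac fragment and T7). This arrangement allows the marker to be translated from the mammalian transcript through the IRES and transcribed independently in bacteria. An EF-1α polyadenylation signal terminates the unit.

The payload is an mCherry coding sequence followed closely by human lamin B1 (LMNB1), consistent with an N-terminal mCherry fusion. Lamin B1 is a component of the nuclear lamina on the inner face of the nuclear envelope, so the fusion gives red fluorescence at the nuclear rim. The catalogue lists the promoter as rat EF1α. The feature table shows a CMV enhancer and a CMV promoter fragment upstream, then an unannotated stretch before mCherry where the rat EF1α sequence presumably lies. The second cassette, with an SV40 enhancer fragment, the mouse EF-1α promoter and an SV40 poly(A) signal, has no annotated coding insert.

The catalogue sizes (830 bp insert, 7,321 bp total) do not match the sequenced record of 8,984 nt, in which mCherry and LMNB1 together span roughly 2.5 kb. The stated purpose is nuclear membrane-targeted mCherry expression, and the associated publication concerns multiplexed biosensor barcoding of cells.
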