Features (pLannotate 1.2.2; 14 found; start..end, strand, type, name):
    115..306     +  promoter       SV40 promoter (fragment): SV40 enhancer and early promoter
    493..1626    +  promoter       mEF-1α promoter (fragment): strong constitutive promoter for mouse elongation factor EF-1α
   1671..1792    -  polyA_signal   SV40 poly(A) signal: SV40 polyadenylation signal
   1815..1886    -  CDS            large T antigen (fragment): large T antigen from SV40 (simian virus 40)
   1980..2568    +  rep_origin     ori: high-copy-number ColE1/pMB1/pBR322/pUC origin of replication
   2648..2951    +  enhancer       CMV enhancer: human cytomegalovirus immediate early enhancer
   2953..3052    +  promoter       CMV promoter (fragment): human cytomegalovirus (CMV) immediate early promoter
   4384..5091    +  CDS            mCherry: mCherry is a basic (constitutively fluorescent) red fluorescent protein published in 2004, derived from Discosoma sp.. It is reported to be a very rapidly-maturing monomer with low acid sensitivity.
   5116..6873    +  CDS            LMNB1: LMNB1_HUMAN - Also known as LMN2, LMNB. Experimental evidence at protein level: Swiss-Prot protein existence level 1. Lamins are components of the nuclear lamina, a fibrous layer on the nucleoplasmic side of the inner nuclear membrane, which is thought to provide a framework for the nuclear envelope and may also interact with chromatin. From Homo sapiens (Human).
   6895..7339    +  misc_feature   FMDV IRES: internal ribosome entry site (IRES) of the foot-and-mouth disease virus
   7372..7390    +  promoter       tac promoter (fragment): strong E. coli promoter; hybrid between the trp and lac UV5 promoters
   7410..7428    +  promoter       T7 promoter: promoter for bacteriophage T7 RNA polymerase
   7438..8460    +  CDS            hph: KHYB_ECOLX - Experimental evidence at protein level: Swiss-Prot protein existence level 1. The aminoglycoside phosphotransferases achieve inactivation of their antibiotic substrates by phosphorylation. Only phosphorylates hygromycin and closely related compounds such as demethyl analogs and destomycin. From Escherichia coli.
   8475..63      +  polyA_signal   EF-1α poly(A) signal (across the origin): human EF-1α polyadenylation signal
>Addgene plasmid #186348 | pVITRO1-mCherry-LaminB1 | addgene full sequence | sequence record 366974 | Addgene NGS Result
TGTTGCTGATTGCCTGTCACTAAAACAGGCCAAAAACTGAGTCCTTGGGTTGCATAGAAAGCTGCCTGCA
GGGCCTGAAATAACCTCTGAAAGAGGAACTTGGTTAGGTACCTTCTGAGGCGGAAAGAACCAGCTGTGGA
ATGTGTGTCAGTTAGGGTGTGGAAAGTCCCCAGGCTCCCCAGCAGGCAGAAGTATGCAAAGCATGCATCT
CAATTAGTCAGCAACCAGGTGTGGAAAGTCCCCAGGCTCCCCAGCAGGCAGAAGTATGCAAAGCATGCAT
CTCAATTAGTCAGCAACCATAGTCCCACTAGTGGAGCCGAGAGTAATTCATACAAAAGGAGGGATCGCCT
TCGCAAGGGGAGAGCCCAGGGACCGTCCCTAAATTCTCACAGACCCAAATCCCTGTAGCCGCCCCACGAC
AGCGCGAGGAGCATGCGCTCAGGGCTGAGCGCGGGGAGAGCAGAGCACACAAGCTCATAGACCCTGGTCG
TGGGGGGGAGGACCGGGGAGCTGGCGCGGGGCAAACTGGGAAAGCGGTGTCGTGTGCTGGCTCCGCCCTC
TTCCCGAGGGTGGGGGAGAACGGTATATAAGTGCGGCAGTCGCCTTGGACGTTCTTTTTCGCAACGGGTT
TGCCGTCAGAACGCAGGTGAGGGGCGGGTGTGGCTTCCGCGGGCCGCCGAGCTGGAGGTCCTGCTCCGAG
CGGGCCGGGCCCCGCTGTCGTCGGCGGGGATTAGCTGCGAGCATTCCCGCTTCGAGTTGCGGGCGGCGCG
GGAGGCAGAGTGCGAGGCCTAGCGGCAACCCCGTAGCCTCGCCTCGTGTCCGGCTTGAGGCCTAGCGTGG
TGTCCGCGCCGCCGCCGCGTGCTACTCCGGCCGCACTCTGGTCTTTTTTTTTTTTGTTGTTGTTGCCCTG
CTGCCTTCGATTGCCGTTCAGCAATAGGGGCTAACAAAGGGAGGGTGCGGGGCTTGCTCGCCCGGAGCCC
GGAGAGGTCATGGTTGGGGAGGAATGGAGGGACAGGAGTGGCGGCTGGGGCCCGCCCGCCTTCGGAGCAC
ATGTCCGACGCCACCTGGATGGGGCGAGGCCTGGGGTTTTTCCCGAAGCAACCAGGCTGGGGTTAGCGTG
CCGAGGCCATGTGGCCCCAGCACCCGGCACGATCTGGCTTGGCGGCGCCGCGTTGCCCTGCCTCCCTAAC
TAGGGTGAGGCCATCCCGTCCGGCACCAGTTGCGTGCGTGGAAAGATGGCCGCTCCCGGGCCCTGTTGCA
AGGAGCTCAAAATGGAGGACGCGGCAGCCCGGTGGAGCGGGCGGGTGAGTCACCCACACAAAGGAAGAGG
GCCTGGTCCCTCACCGGCTGCTGCTTCCTGTGACCCCGTGGTCCTATCGGCCGCAATAGTCACCTCGGGC
TTTTGAGCACGGCTAGTCGCGGCGGGGGGAGGGGATGTAATGGCGTTGGAGTTTGTTCACATTTGGTGGG
TGGAGACTAGTCAGGCCAGCCTGGCGCTGGAAGTCATTTTTGGAATTTGTCCCCTTGAGTTTTGAGCGGA
GCTAATTCTCGGGCTTCTTAGCGGTTCAAAGGTATCTTTTAAACCCTTTTTTAGGTGTTGTGAAAACCAC
CGCTAATTCAAAGCAACCGGTGATATCAAAGATCTTGTACAGCTAGCTGGCCAGACATGATAAGATACAT
TGATGAGTTTGGACAAACCACAACTAGAATGCAGTGAAAAAAATGCTTTATTTGTGAAATTTGTGATGCT
ATTGCTTTATTTGTAACCATTATAAGCTGCAATAAACAAGTTAACAACAACAATTGCATTCATTTTATGT
TTCAGGTTCAGGGGGAGGTGTGGGAGGTTTTTTAAAGCAAGTAAAACCTCTACAAATGTGGTATGGAAAT
GTTAATTAACTAGCCATGACCAAAATCCCTTAACGTGAGTTTTCGTTCCACTGAGCGTCAGACCCCGTAG
AAAAGATCAAAGGATCTTCTTGAGATCCTTTTTTTCTGCGCGTAATCTGCTGCTTGCAAACAAAAAAACC
ACCGCTACCAGCGGTGGTTTGTTTGCCGGATCAAGAGCTACCAACTCTTTTTCCGAAGGTAACTGGCTTC
AGCAGAGCGCAGATACCAAATACTGTTCTTCTAGTGTAGCCGTAGTTAGGCCACCACTTCAAGAACTCTG
TAGCACCGCCTACATACCTCGCTCTGCTAATCCTGTTACCAGTGGCTGCTGCCAGTGGCGATAAGTCGTG
TCTTACCGGGTTGGACTCAAGACGATAGTTACCGGATAAGGCGCAGCGGTCGGGCTGAACGGGGGGTTCG
TGCACACAGCCCAGCTTGGAGCGAACGACCTACACCGAACTGAGATACCTACAGCGTGAGCTATGAGAAA
GCGCCACGCTTCCCGAAGGGAGAAAGGCGGACAGGTATCCGGTAAGCGGCAGGGTCGGAACAGGAGAGCG
CACGAGGGAGCTTCCAGGGGGAAACGCCTGGTATCTTTATAGTCCTGTCGGGTTTCGCCACCTCTGACTT
GAGCGTCGATTTTTGTGATGCTCGTCAGGGGGGCGGAGCCTATGGAAAAACGCCAGCAACGCGGCCTTTT
TACGGTTCCTGGCCTTTTGCTGGCCTTTTGCTCACATGTTCTTAATTAACCTGCAGGCGTTACATAACTT
ACGGTAAATGGCCCGCCTGGCTGACCGCCCAACGACCCCCGCCCATTGACGTCAATAATGACGTATGTTC
CCATAGTAACGCCAATAGGGACTTTCCATTGACGTCAATGGGTGGAGTATTTACGGTAAACTGCCCACTT
GGCAGTACATCAAGTGTATCATATGCCAAGTACGCCCCCTATTGACGTCAATGACGGTAAATGGCCCGCC
TGGCATTATGCCCAGTACATGACCTTATGGGACTTTCCTACTTGGCAGTACATCTACGTATTAGTCATCG
CTATTACCATGATGATGCGGTTTTGGCAGTACATCAATGGGCGTGGATAGCGGTTTGACTCACGGGGATT
TCCAAGTCTCCACCCCATTGACGTCAATGGGAGTTTGTTTTGACTAGTGGAGCCGAGAGTAATTCATACA
AAAGGAGGGATCGCCTTCGCAAGGGGAGAGCCCAGGGACCGTCCCTAAATTCTCACAGACCCAAATCCCT
GTAGCCGCCCCACGACAGCGCGAGGAGCATGCGCCCAGGGCTGAGCGCGGGTAGATCAGAGCACACAAGC
TCACAGTCCCCGGCGGTGGGGGGAGGGGCGCGCTGAGCGGGGGCCAGGGAGCTGGCGCGGGGCAAACTGG
GAAAGTGGTGTCGTGTGCTGGCTCCGCCCTCTTCCCGAGGGTGGGGGAGAACGGTATATAAGTGCGGTAG
TCGCCTTGGACGTTCTTTTTCGCAACGGGTTTGCCGTCAGAACGCAGGTGAGTGGCGGGTGTGGCTTCCG
CGGGCCCCGGAGCTGGAGCCCTGCTCTGAGCGGGCCGGGCTGATATGCGAGTGTCGTCCGCAGGGTTTAG
CTGTGAGCATTCCCACTTCGAGTGGCGGGCGGTGCGGGGGTGAGAGTGCGAGGCCTAGCGGCAACCCCGT
AGCCTCGCCTCGTGTCCGGCTTGAGGCCTAGCGTGGTGTCCGCCGCCGCGTGCCACTCCGGCCGCACTAT
GCGTTTTTTGTCCTTGCTGCCCTCGATTGCCTTCCAGCAGCATGGGCTAACAAAGGGAGGGTGTGGGGCT
CACTCTTAAGGAGCCCATGAAGCTTACGTTGGATAGGAATGGAAGGGCAGGAGGGGCGACTGGGGCCCGC
CCGCCTTCGGAGCACATGTCCGACGCCACCTGGATGGGGCGAGGCCTGTGGCTTTCCGAAGCAATCGGGC
GTGAGTTTAGCCTACCTGGGCCATGTGGCCCTAGCACTGGGCACGGTCTGGCCTGGCGGTGCCGCGTTCC
CTTGCCTCCCAACAAGGGTGAGGCCGTCCCGCCCGGCACCAGTTGCTTGCGCGGAAAGATGGCCGCTCCC
GGGGCCCTGTTGCAAGGAGCTCAAAATGGAGGACGCGGCAGCCCGGTGGAGCGGGCGGGTGAGTCACCCA
CACAAAGGAAGAGGGCCTTGCCCCTCGCCGGCCGCTGCTTCCTGTGACCCCGTGGTCTATCGGCCGCATA
GTCACCTCGGGCTTCTCTTGAGCACCGCTCGTCGCGGCGGGGGGAGGGGATCTAATGGCGTTGGAGTTTG
TTCACATTTGGTGGGTGGAGACTAGTCAGGCCAGCCTGGCGCTGGAAGTCATTCTTGGAATTTGCCCCTT
TGAGTTTGGAGCGAGGCTAATTCTCAAGCCTCTTAGCGGTTCAAAGGTATTTTCTAAACCCGTTTCCAGG
TGTTGTGAAAGCCACCGCTAATTCAAAGCAATCCGGAGCCACCATGGTGAGCAAGGGCGAGGAGGATAAC
ATGGCCATCATCAAGGAGTTCATGCGCTTCAAGGTGCACATGGAGGGCTCCGTGAACGGCCACGAGTTCG
AGATCGAGGGCGAGGGCGAGGGCCGCCCCTACGAGGGCACCCAGACCGCCAAGCTGAAGGTGACCAAGGG
TGGCCCCCTGCCCTTCGCCTGGGACATCCTGTCCCCTCAGTTCATGTACGGCTCCAAGGCCTACGTGAAG
CACCCCGCCGACATCCCCGACTACTTGAAGCTGTCCTTCCCCGAGGGCTTCAAGTGGGAGCGCGTGATGA
ACTTCGAGGACGGCGGCGTGGTGACCGTGACCCAGGACTCCTCCCTGCAGGACGGCGAGTTCATCTACAA
GGTGAAGCTGCGCGGCACCAACTTCCCCTCCGACGGCCCCGTAATGCAGAAGAAGACCATGGGCTGGGAG
GCCTCCTCCGAGCGGATGTACCCCGAGGACGGCGCCCTGAAGGGCGAGATCAAGCAGAGGCTGAAGCTGA
AGGACGGCGGCCACTACGACGCTGAGGTCAAGACCACCTACAAGGCCAAGAAGCCCGTGCAGCTGCCCGG
CGCCTACAACGTCAACATCAAGTTGGACATCACCTCCCACAACGAGGACTACACCATCGTGGAACAGTAC
GAACGCGCCGAGGGCCGCCACTCCACCGGCGGCATGGACGAGCTGTACAAGTCTGGCAGCGGAGGCTCTG
GAGGCATGGCGACTGCGACCCCCGTGCCGCCGCGGATGGGCAGCCGCGCTGGCGGCCCCACCACGCCGCT
GAGCCCCACGCGCCTGTCGCGGCTCCAGGAGAAGGAGGAGCTGCGCGAGCTCAATGACCGGCTGGCGGTG
TACATCGACAAGGTGCGCAGCCTGGAGACGGAGAACAGCGCGCTGCAGCTGCAGGTGACGGAGCGCGAGG
AGGTGCGCGGCCGTGAGCTCACCGGCCTCAAGGCGCTCTACGAGACCGAGCTGGCCGACGCGCGACGCGC
GCTCGACGACACGGCCCGCGAGCGCGCCAAGCTGCAGATCGAGCTGGGCAAGTGCAAGGCGGAACACGAC
CAGCTGCTCCTCAACTATGCTAAGAAGGAATCTGATCTTAATGGCGCCCAGATCAAGCTTCGAGAATATG
AAGCAGCACTCAATTCGAAAGATGCAGCTCTTGCTACTGCACTTGGTGACAAAAAAAGTTTAGAGGGAGA
TTTGGAGGATCTGAAGGATCAGATTGCCCAGTTGGAAGCCTCCTTAGCTGCAGCCAAAAAACAGTTAGCA
GATGAAACTTTACTTAAAGTAGATTTGGAGAATCGTTGTCAGAGCCTTACTGAGGACTTGGAGTTTCGCA
AAAGCATGTATGAAGAGGAGATTAACGAGACCAGAAGGAAGCATGAAACGCGCTTGGTAGAGGTGGATTC
TGGGCGTCAAATTGAGTATGAGTACAAGCTGGCGCAAGCCCTTCATGAGATGAGAGAGCAACATGATGCC
CAAGTGAGGCTGTATAAGGAGGAGCTGGAGCAGACTTACCATGCCAAACTTGAGAATGCCAGACTGTCAT
CAGAGATGAATACTTCTACTGTCAACAGTGCCAGGGAAGAACTGATGGAAAGCCGCATGAGAATTGAGAG
CCTTTCATCCCAGCTTTCTAATCTACAGAAAGAGTCTAGAGCATGTTTGGAAAGGATTCAAGAATTAGAG
GACTTGCTTGCTAAAGAAAAAGACAACTCTCGTCGCATGCTGACAGACAAAGAGAGAGAGATGGCGGAAA
TAAGGGATCAAATGCAGCAACAGCTGAATGACTATGAACAGCTTCTTGATGTAAAGTTAGCCCTGGACAT
GGAAATCAGTGCTTACAGGAAACTCTTAGAAGGCGAAGAAGAGAGGTTGAAGCTGTCTCCAAGCCCTTCT
TCCCGTGTGACAGTATCCCGAGCATCCTCAAGTCGTAGTGTACGTACAACTAGAGGAAAGCGGAAGAGGG
TTGATGTGGAAGAATCAGAGGCGAGTAGTAGTGTTAGCATCTCTCATTCCGCCTCAGCCACTGGAAATGT
TTGCATCGAAGAAATTGATGTTGATGGGAAATTTATCCGCTTGAAGAACACTTCTGAACAGGATCAACCA
ATGGGAGGCTGGGAGATGATCAGAAAAATTGGAGACACATCAGTCAGTTATAAATATACCTCAAGATATG
TGCTGAAGGCAGGCCAGACTGTTACAATTTGGGCTGCAAACGCTGGTGTCACAGCCAGCCCCCCAACTGA
CCTCATCTGGAAGAACCAGAACTCGTGGGGCACTGGCGAAGATGTGAAGGTTATATTGAAAAATTCTCAG
GGAGAGGAGGTTGCTCAAAGAAGTACAGTCTTTAAAACAACCATACCTGAAGAAGAGGAGGAGGAGGAAG
AAGCAGCTGGAGTGGTTGTTGAGGAAGAACTTTTCCACCAGCAGGGAACCCCAAGAGCATCCAATAGAAG
CTGTGCAATTATGTGAGGATCCCGTACGCCTAGGAGCAGGTTTCCCCAATGACACAAAACGTGCAACTTG
AAACTCCGCCTGGTCTTTCCAGGTCTAGAGGGGTAACACTTTGTACTGCGTTTGGCTCCACGCTCGATCC
ACTGGCGAGTGTTAGTAACAGCACTGTTGCTTCGTAGCGGAGCATGACGGCCGTGGGAACTCCTCCTTGG
TAACAAGGACCCACGGGGCCAAAAGCCACGCCCACACGGGCCCGTCATGTGTGCAACCCCAGCACGGCGA
CTTTACTGCGAAACCCACTTTAAAGTGACATTGAAACTGGTACCCACACACTGGTGACAGGCTAAGGATG
CCCTTCAGGTACCCCGAGGTAACACGCGACACTCGGGATCTGAGAAGGGGACTGGGGCTTCTATAAAAGC
GCTCGGTTTAAAAAGCTTCTATGCCTGAATAGGTGACCGGAGGTCGGCACCTTTCCTTTGCAATTACTGA
CCCTATGAATACACTGACTGTTTGACAATTAATCATCGGCATAGTATATCGGCATAGTATAATACGACTC
ACTATAGGAGGGCCACCATGAAGAAACCTGAACTGACAGCAACTTCTGTTGAGAAGTTTCTCATTGAAAA
ATTTGATTCTGTTTCTGATCTCATGCAGCTGTCTGAAGGTGAAGAAAGCAGAGCCTTTTCTTTTGATGTT
GGAGGAAGAGGTTATGTTCTGAGGGTCAATTCTTGTGCTGATGGTTTTTACAAAGACAGATATGTTTACA
GACACTTTGCCTCTGCTGCTCTGCCAATTCCAGAAGTTCTGGACATTGGAGAATTTTCTGAATCTCTCAC
CTACTGCATCAGCAGAAGAGCACAAGGAGTCACTCTCCAGGATCTCCCTGAAACTGAGCTGCCAGCTGTT
CTGCAACCTGTTGCTGAAGCAATGGATGCCATTGCAGCAGCTGATCTGAGCCAAACCTCTGGATTTGGTC
CTTTTGGTCCCCAAGGCATTGGTCAGTACACCACTTGGAGGGATTTCATTTGTGCCATTGCTGATCCTCA
TGTCTATCACTGGCAGACTGTGATGGATGACACAGTTTCTGCTTCTGTTGCTCAGGCACTGGATGAACTC
ATGCTGTGGGCAGAAGATTGTCCTGAAGTCAGACACCTGGTCCATGCTGATTTTGGAAGCAACAATGTTC
TGACAGACAATGGCAGAATCACTGCAGTCATTGACTGGTCTGAAGCCATGTTTGGAGATTCTCAATATGA
GGTTGCCAACATTTTTTTTTGGAGACCTTGGCTGGCTTGCATGGAACAACAAACAAGATATTTTGAAAGA
AGACACCCAGAACTGGCTGGTTCCCCCAGACTGAGAGCCTACATGCTCAGAATTGGCCTGGACCAACTGT
ATCAATCTCTGGTTGATGGAAACTTTGATGATGCTGCTTGGGCACAAGGAAGATGTGATGCCATTGTGAG
GTCTGGTGCTGGAACTGTTGGAAGAACTCAAATTGCAAGAAGGTCTGCTGCTGTTTGGACTGATGGATGT
GTTGAAGTTCTGGCTGACTCTGGAAACAGGAGACCCTCCACAAGACCCAGAGCCAAGGAATGAATATTAG
CTAGATTATCCCTAATACCTGCCACCCCACTCTTAATCAGTGGTGGAAGAACGGTCTCAGAACTGTTTGT
TTCAATTGGCCATTTAAGTTTAGTAGTAAAAGACTGGTTAATGATAACAATGCATCGTAAAACCTTCAGA
AGGAAAGGAGAATGTTTTGTGGACCACTTTGGTTTTCTTTTTTGCGTGTGGCAGTTTTAAGTTATTAGTT
TTTAAAATCAGTACTTTTTAATGGAAACAACTTGACCAAAAATTTGTCACAGAATTTTGAGACCCATTAA
AAAAGTTAAATGAGAAACCTGTGTGTTCCTTTGGTCAACACCGAGACATTTAGGTGAAAGACATCTAATT
CTGGTTTTACGAATCTGGAAACTTCTTGAAAATGTAATTCTTGAGTTAACACTTCTGGGTGGAGAATAGG
GTTGTTTTCCCCCCACATAATTGGAAGGGGAAGGAATATCATTTAAAGCTATGGGAGGGTTGCTTTGATT
ACAACACTGGAGAGAAATGCAGCA
